>Addgene plasmid #48205 | Twitch-4 pRSETB | depositor partial sequence | sequence record 74380 | ECFP, Binding domain, cpCit174 (insert)
GGATCCCGCGGCCGCCACCATGGTGAGCAAGGGCGAGGAGCTGTTCACCGGGGTGGTGCCCATCCTGGTC
GAGCTGGACGGCGACGTAAACGGCCACAAGTTCAGCGTGCGCGGCGAGGGCGAGGGCGATGCCACCAACG
GCAAGCTGACCCTGAAGTTCATCTGCACCACCGGCAAGCTGCCCGTGCCCTGGCCCACCCTCGTGACCAC
CCTGACCTGGGGCGTGCAGTGCTTCAGCCGCTACCCCGACCACATGAAGCAGCACGACTTCTTCAAGTCC
GCCATGCCCGAAGGCTACGTCCAGGAGCGTACCATCTTCTTCAAGGACGACGGCAACTACAAGACCCGCG
CCGAGGTGAAGTTCGAGGGCGACACCCTGGTGAACCGCATCGAGCTGAAGGGCATCGACTTCAAGGAGGA
CGGCAACATCCTGGGGCACAAGCTGGAGTACAACTACATCAGCCACAACGTCTATATCACCGCCGACAAG
CAGAAGAACGGCATCAAGGCCCACTTCAAGATCCGCCACAACATCGAGGACGGCAGCGTGCAGCTCGCCG
ACCACTACCAGCAGAACACCCCCATCGGCGACGGCCCCGTGCTGCTGCCCGACAACCACTACCTGAGCAC
CCAGTCCAAGCTGAGCAAAGACCCCAACGAGAAGCGCGATCACATGGTCCTGCTGGAGTTCGTGACCGCC
GCCCGCATGCAAGATGCTAGCGAAGAAGAGCTATCAGAGTGCTTTCGCATTTTTGACAAGGATGGAAATG
GTTTCATCGACAGGGAGGAATTTGGAGACATCATCCGCCTTACTGGAGAACAGCTCACAGATGAGGATGT
CGATGAGATATTTGGAGATTCAGACACTGACAAAAATGACGGAAGGATTGACTTTGATGAGTTCCTGAAG
ATGGTGGAGAATGTCCAGCCTATATATGAGCTCATGGGCGGCGTGCAGCTCGCCGACCACTACCAGCAGA
ACACCCCCATCGGCGACGGCCCCGTGCTGCTGCCCGACAACCACTACCTGAGCTACCAGTCCAAGCTGAG
CAAAGACCCCAACGAGAAGCGCGATCACATGGTCCTGCTGGAGTTCGTGACCGCCGCCGGGATCACTCTC
GGCATGGACGAGCTGTACAAGGGCGGTACCGGCGGCAGCATGGTGAGCAAGGGCGAGGAGCTGTTCACCG
GGGTGGTGCCCATCCTGGTCGAGCTGGACGGCGACGTAAACGGCCACAAGTTCAGCGTGCGCGGCGAGGG
CGAGGGCGATGCCACCAACGGCAAGCTGACCCTGAAGTTCATCTGCACCACCGGCAAGCTGCCCGTGCCC
TGGCCCACCCTCGTGACCACCCTGGGCTACGGCCTGATGTGCTTCGCCCGCTACCCCGACCACATGAAGC
AGCACGACTTCTTCAAGTCCGCCATGCCCGAAGGCTACGTCCAGGAGCGCACCATCTTCTTCAAGGACGA
CGGCAACTACAAGACCCGCGCCGAGGTGAAGTTCGAGGGCGACACCCTGGTGAACCGCATCGAGCTGAAG
GGCATCGACTTCAAGGAGGACGGCAACATCCTGGGGCACAAGCTGGAGTACAACTACAACAGCCACAACG
TCTATATCATGGCCGACAAGCAGAAGAACGGCATCAAGGCCAACTTCAAGATCCGCCACAACATCGAGGA
CTAAGAATTC
