>Addgene plasmid #48205 | Twitch-4 pRSETB | addgene partial sequence | sequence record 77190 | T7
ATAATTTTGTTTAACTTTAAGAAGGAGATATACATATGCGGGGTTCTCATCATCATCATCATCATGGTAT
GGCTAGCATGACTGGTGGACAGCAAATGGGTCGGGATCTGTACGACGATGACGATAAGGATCCCGCGGCC
GCCACCATGGTGAGCAAGGGCGAGGAGCTGTTCACCGGGGTGGTGCCCATCCTGGTCGAGCTGGACGGCG
ACGTAAACGGCCACAAGTTCAGCGTGCGCGGCGAGGGCGAGGGCGATGCCACCAACGGCAAGCTGACCCT
GAAGTTCATCTGCACCACCGGCAAGCTGCCCGTGCCCTGGCCCACCCTCGTGACCACCCTGACCTGGGGC
GTGCAGTGCTTCAGCCGCTACCCCGACCACATGAAGCAGCACGACTTCTTCAAGTCCGCCATGCCCGAAG
GCTACGTCCAGGAGCGTACCATCTTCTTCAAGGACGACGGCAACTACAAGACCCGCGCCGAGGTGAAGTT
CGAGGGCGACACCCTGGTGAACCGCATCGAGCTGAAGGGCATCGACTTCAAGGAGGACGGCAACATCCTG
GGGCACAAGCTGGAGTACAACTACATCAGCCACAACGTCTATATCACCGCCGACAAGCAGAAGAACGGCA
TCAAGGCCCACTTCAAGATCCGCCACAACATCGAGGACGGCAGCGTGCAGCTCGCCGACCACTACCAGCA
GAACACCCCCATCGGCGACGGCCCCGTGCTGCTGCCCGACAACCACTACCTGAGCTACCAGTCCAAGCTG
AGCAAAGACCCCAACGAGAAGCGCGATCACATGGTCCTGCTGGAGTTCGTGACCGCCGCCGGGATCACTC
TCGGCATGGACGAGCTGTACGAGGGCGGTACCGGCGGCAGCATGGTGAGCA
