>Addgene plasmid #48205 | Twitch-4 pRSETB | addgene partial sequence | sequence record 77477 | T7-term
CTTGAAGTTGGCCTTGATGCCGTTCTTCTGCTTGTCGGCCATGATATAGACGTTGTGGCTGTTGTAGTTG
TACTCCAGCTTGTGCCCCAGGATGTTGCCGTCCTCCTTGAAGTCGATGCCCTTCAGCTCGATGCGGTTCA
CCAGGGTGTCGCCCTCGAACTTCACCTCGGCGCGGGTCTTGTAGTTGCCGTCGTCCTTGAAGAAGATGGT
GCGCTCCTGGACGTAGCCTTCGGGCATGGCGGACTTGAAGAAGTCGTGCTGCTTCATGTGGTCGGGGTAG
CGGGCGAAGCACATCAGGCCGTAGCCCAGGGTGGTCACGAGGGTGGGCCAGGGCACGGGCAGCTTGCCGG
TGGTGCAGATGAACTTCAGGGTCAGCTTGCCGTTGGTGGCATCGCCCTCGCCCTCGCCGCGCACGCTGAA
CTTGTGGCCGTTTACGTCGCCGTCCAGCTCGACCAGGATGGGCACCACCCCGGTGAACAGCTCCTCGCCC
TTGCTCACCATGCTGCCGCCGGTACCGCCCTTGTACAGCTCGTCCATGCCGAGAGTGATCCCGGCGGCGG
TCACGAACTCCAGCAGGACCATGTGATCGCGCTTCTCGTTGGGGTCTTTGCTCAGCTTGGACTGGTAGCT
CAGGTAGTGGTTGTCGGGCAGCAGCACGGGGCCGTCGCCGATGGGGGTGT
