[The description below was written by a language model from this plasmid's Addgene catalogue record.]
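Description:
Twitch-4 pRSETB is a bacterial expression plasmid built on the commercial pRSETB backbone, carrying the genetically encoded calcium indicator Twitch-4. The backbone contributes about 2.9 kb of a total of roughly 4.75 kb, is maintained at high copy number in E. coli, and is selected with ampicillin. The record does not include a feature table, so details such as the replication origin and terminator are not listed explicitly.

The approximately 1.7 kb Twitch-4 insert sits between BamHI and EcoRI sites, both of which remain intact, so the sensor cassette can be excised or transferred to other vectors. Expression is driven by the T7 promoter, which requires a host supplying T7 RNA polymerase for protein production. The backbone adds an N-terminal 6xHis tag in frame, allowing purification of the recombinant sensor by metal-affinity chromatography. Within the insert, ECFP forms the N-terminal end and a circularly permuted Citrine variant (cpCit174) forms the C-terminal end. This cyan donor and yellow acceptor pair flanks the calcium-sensing portion of the protein, whose identity is not specified in the record. This arrangement is characteristic of a FRET-based ratiometric indicator, in which calcium binding changes the conformation of the central domain and alters energy transfer between the two fluorophores, so the emission ratio reports calcium concentration.

The stated purpose is a fluorescent reporter for calcium signalling, from work on optimised ratiometric sensors for in vivo imaging of neurons and T lymphocytes. In this bacterial T7/His-tag context, the plasmid is best suited to producing purified sensor protein for in vitro characterisation, or as a source of the coding sequence for subcloning.
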