Addgene plasmid #48205: Twitch-4 pRSETB
Purpose: Fluorescent reporter for calcium signaling
Depositing lab: Oliver Griesbeck. Publication: Optimized ratiometric calcium sensors for functional in vivo imaging of neurons and T lymphocytes. Thestrup T, Litzlbauer J, Bartholomaus I, Mues M, Russo L, Dana H, Kovalchuk Y, Liang Y, Kalamakis G, Laukat Y, Becker S, Witte G, Geiger A, Allen T, Rome LC, Chen TW, Kim DS, Garaschuk O, Griesinger C, Griesbeck O. Nat Methods. 2014 Jan 5. doi: 10.1038/nmeth.2773. PubMed 24390440.
Backbone
  Vector backbone: pRSETB
  Backbone manufacturer: Invitrogen
  Backbone size w/o insert (bp): 2900
  Total vector size (bp): 4750
  Vector type: Bacterial Expression
Growth in bacteria
  Bacterial resistance: Ampicillin, 100 μg/mL
  Growth temperature: 37°C
  Growth strain: XL1 Blue
  Copy number: High Copy
Gene/Insert
  Gene/Insert name: Twitch-4
  Insert size (bp): 1690
  Promoter: T7
  Tag / fusion protein: 6xHIS (N terminal on backbone); ECFP (N terminal on insert); cpCit174 (C terminal on insert)
  Cloning method: Restriction Enzyme; 5′ cloning site BamHI (not destroyed); 3′ cloning site EcoRI (not destroyed)
  Sequencing primers: 5′ ATGGTGAGCAAGGGCGAGGAG; 3′ cacaacattgaggattga
Terms and licenses: Academic/Nonprofit Terms; Industry Terms: Not Available to Industry
How to cite: Twitch-4 pRSETB was a gift from Oliver Griesbeck (Addgene plasmid # 48205)
